Addgene plasmid #236541: GFP-mTSP33
Purpose: For expression of Tspan33 in mammalian cells
Depositing lab: Sandra Citi. Depositing organization: University of Geneva. Publication: A Dock-and-Lock Mechanism Clusters ADAM10 at Cell-Cell Junctions to Promote alpha-Toxin Cytotoxicity. Shah J, Rouaud F, Guerrera D, Vasileva E, Popov LM, Kelley WL, Rubinstein E, Carette JE, Amieva MR, Citi S. Cell Rep. 2018 Nov 20;25(8):2132-2147.e7. doi: 10.1016/j.celrep.2018.10.088. PubMed 30463011.
Backbone
  Vector backbone: pEGFP-N3
  Vector type: Mammalian Expression
Growth in bacteria
  Bacterial resistance: Kanamycin, 50 μg/mL
  Growth temperature: 37°C
  Growth strain: DH5alpha
  Copy number: High Copy
Gene/Insert
  Gene/Insert name: TSPAN33
  Species: M. musculus (mouse)
  Insert size (bp): 852
  Mutation: WT
  Entrez Gene: Tspan33 (a.k.a. Pen, AI035228, MGC30714, 1300010A20Rik)
  Tag / fusion protein: GFP (N terminal on insert)
  Cloning method: Restriction Enzyme; 5′ cloning site NheI (unknown if destroyed); 3′ cloning site AgeI (unknown if destroyed)
Terms and licenses: Academic/Nonprofit Terms; Industry Terms: Not Available to Industry
Depositor comments: S2299 (Plasmid collection number)
How to cite: GFP-mTSP33 was a gift from Sandra Citi (Addgene plasmid # 236541 ; http://n2t.net/addgene:236541 ; RRID:Addgene_236541)
