[The description below was written by a language model from this plasmid's Addgene catalogue record and pLannotate feature annotations shown in this document.]
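Description:
GFP-mTSP33 is a mammalian expression plasmid built on the pEGFP-N3 backbone that carries wild-type mouse Tspan33 (also known as Pen), a tetraspanin, fused to EGFP. The sequenced plasmid is about 5.5 kb. It replicates in E. coli at high copy from a ColE1/pUC-type origin and also contains an f1 phage origin. Selection relies on a single NeoR/KanR (Tn5 aminoglycoside phosphotransferase) gene placed behind tandem bacterial (bla) and SV40 early promoters and terminated by the HSV TK polyadenylation signal, so it gives kanamycin resistance in bacteria and can support G418 selection in transfected mammalian cells. The short ble, bGH poly(A) and SV40 large T antigen hits in the annotation are fragments and appear to be backbone remnants rather than functional elements.

The expression cassette consists of the human CMV immediate-early enhancer and promoter driving the roughly 850 bp Tspan33 coding sequence, followed after a short linker by the mammalian codon-optimised EGFP coding sequence and the SV40 poly(A) signal. The catalogue entry lists GFP as an N-terminal tag, and the plasmid name suggests the same. However, the feature table places EGFP downstream of Tspan33, as expected for an N-series EGFP vector, which implies a C-terminal GFP fusion; users should check this discrepancy against the sequence.

The stated purpose is expression of Tspan33 in mammalian cells, where the fluorescent fusion allows the protein's localisation to be followed. The annotation notes that Tspan33 regulates maturation and trafficking of the metalloprotease ADAM10 and helps dock it at zonula adherens junctions, which matches the associated study on ADAM10 clustering at cell-cell junctions and alpha-toxin cytotoxicity.
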