Features (pLannotate 1.2.2; 14 found; start..end, strand, type, name):
      1..589     +  rep_origin     ori: high-copy-number ColE1/pMB1/pBR322/pUC origin of replication
    764..1067    +  enhancer       CMV enhancer: human cytomegalovirus immediate early enhancer
   1068..1271    +  promoter       CMV promoter: human cytomegalovirus (CMV) immediate early promoter
   1306..2154    +  CDS            Tspan33: TSN33_MOUSE - Also known as Pen. Experimental evidence at protein level: Swiss-Prot protein existence level 1. Plays an important role in normal erythropoiesis (PubMed:17158226). It has a role in the differentiation of erythroid progenitors (PubMed:17158226). Regulates maturation and trafficking of the transmembrane metalloprotease ADAM10 (PubMed:23035126, PubMed:30463011). Negatively regulates ligand-induced Notch activity probably by regulating ADAM10 activity (By similarity). Mediates docking of ADAM10 to zonula adherens by interacting with ADAM10 and, in a PDZD11-dependent manner, with the
   2170..2889    +  CDS            EGFP: the original enhanced GFP (Yang et al., 1996) mammalian codon-optimized
   2906..2989    +  CDS            large T antigen (fragment): large T antigen from SV40 (simian virus 40)
   3012..3133    +  polyA_signal   SV40 poly(A) signal: SV40 polyadenylation signal
   3167..3595    -  rep_origin     f1 ori (sequence partly withheld): f1 bacteriophage origin of replication; arrow indicates direction of (+) strand synthesis
   3622..3726    +  promoter       AmpR promoter: bla
   3728..4085    +  promoter       SV40 promoter: SV40 enhancer and early promoter
   4120..4914    +  CDS            NeoR/KanR: aminoglycoside phosphotransferase from Tn5; aph(3')-II (or nptII); confers resistance to neomycin, kanamycin, and G418 (Geneticin®)
   4935..5087    +  CDS            ble (fragment): BLE_KLEPN - Experimental evidence at protein level: Swiss-Prot protein existence level 1. Binding protein with a strong affinity to the bleomycin family of antibiotics. Binds to CL990; an antimitotic-antibiotic compound. From Klebsiella pneumoniae.
   5146..5193    +  polyA_signal   HSV TK poly(A) signal: herpes simplex virus thymidine kinase polyadenylation signal (Cole and Stacy, 1985)
   5284..5300    -  polyA_signal   bGH poly(A) signal (fragment): bovine growth hormone polyadenylation signal
>Addgene plasmid #236541 | GFP-mTSP33 | addgene full sequence | sequence record 469937 | Addgene NGS Result
TTGAGATCCTTTTTTTCTGCGCGTAATCTGCTGCTTGCAAACAAAAAAACCACCGCTACCAGCGGTGGTT
TGTTTGCCGGATCAAGAGCTACCAACTCTTTTTCCGAAGGTAACTGGCTTCAGCAGAGCGCAGATACCAA
ATACTGTTCTTCTAGTGTAGCCGTAGTTAGGCCACCACTTCAAGAACTCTGTAGCACCGCCTACATACCT
CGCTCTGCTAATCCTGTTACCAGTGGCTGCTGCCAGTGGCGATAAGTCGTGTCTTACCGGGTTGGACTCA
AGACGATAGTTACCGGATAAGGCGCAGCGGTCGGGCTGAACGGGGGGTTCGTGCACACAGCCCAGCTTGG
AGCGAACGACCTACACCGAACTGAGATACCTACAGCGTGAGCTATGAGAAAGCGCCACGCTTCCCGAAGG
GAGAAAGGCGGACAGGTATCCGGTAAGCGGCAGGGTCGGAACAGGAGAGCGCACGAGGGAGCTTCCAGGG
GGAAACGCCTGGTATCTTTATAGTCCTGTCGGGTTTCGCCACCTCTGACTTGAGCGTCGATTTTTGTGAT
GCTCGTCAGGGGGGCGGAGCCTATGGAAAAACGCCAGCAACGCGGCCTTTTTACGGTTCCTGGCCTTTTG
CTGGCCTTTTGCTCACATGTTCTTTCCTGCGTTATCCCCTGATTCTGTGGATAACCGTATTACCGCCATG
CATTAGTTATTAATAGTAATCAATTACGGGGTCATTAGTTCATAGCCCATATATGGAGTTCCGCGTTACA
TAACTTACGGTAAATGGCCCGCCTGGCTGACCGCCCAACGACCCCCGCCCATTGACGTCAATAATGACGT
ATGTTCCCATAGTAACGCCAATAGGGACTTTCCATTGACGTCAATGGGTGGAGTATTTACGGTAAACTGC
CCACTTGGCAGTACATCAAGTGTATCATATGCCAAGTACGCCCCCTATTGACGTCAATGACGGTAAATGG
CCCGCCTGGCATTATGCCCAGTACATGACCTTATGGGACTTTCCTACTTGGCAGTACATCTACGTATTAG
TCATCGCTATTACCATGGTGATGCGGTTTTGGCAGTACATCAATGGGCGTGGATAGCGGTTTGACTCACG
GGGATTTCCAAGTCTCCACCCCATTGACGTCAATGGGAGTTTGTTTTGGCACCAAAATCAACGGGACTTT
CCAAAATGTCGTAACAACTCCGCCCCATTGACGCAAATGGGCGGTAGGCGTGTACGGTGGGAGGTCTATA
TAAGCAGAGCTGGTTTAGTGAACCGTCAGATCCGCTAGCGCCACCATGGCGCGGAGACCTGGCGTGCCGG
CTGCCTACGGGGACGAGTTCTCCTTCGTCAGCCCGCTGGTGAAATACCTGCTCTTCTTCTTCAACATGCT
CTTCTGGGTAATCTCCATGGTCATGGTGGCCGTGGGTGTCTATGCCAGGCTAATGAAGCACGCAGAAGCA
GCCTTGGCTTGTCTGGCGGTGGACCCTGCTATCCTGCTGATCGTGGTGGGCGTCCTCATGTTCCTGCTCA
CCTTCTGCGGCTGTATCGGATCCCTTCGGGAGAACATCTGCCTTCTGCAGACGTTCTCCCTCTGCCTCAC
CATCGTGTTCCTGCTGCAGCTGGCTGCTGGCATCCTGGGCTTCGTCTTCTCAGACAAGGCTCGGGGGAAA
GTGAGCGAGATCATCAACAATGCTATCGTGCATTATCGAGATGACCTGGATCTGCAGAACCTCATCGACT
TTGGCCAGAAGAAGTTCAGCTGCTGTGGAGGGATCTCCTACAGAGACTGGTCTCAGAATATGTACTTCAA
CTGCTCGGAGGACAACCCTAGCCGGGAGCGCTGCTCTGTGCCTTATTCCTGTTGCTTGCCCACCCCCAAC
CAGGCAGTGATCAACACGATGTGTGGCCAAGGTATGCAGGCTCTGGACTACTTGGAAGCTAGTAAGGTCA
TCTACACCAATGGCTGTATTGACAAGTTGGTCAACTGGATACACAGCAACCTGTTCCTGCTTGGTGGTGT
GGCACTAGGCCTGGCCATCCCCCAGCTGGTGGGAATCCTGCTATCCCAGGTCCTCGTGAATCAAATAAAA
GATCAGATCAAGCTACAGCTCTACAACCAACAGCACCGAGCTGACCCGTGGTACATACCGGTCGCCACCA
TGGTGAGCAAGGGCGAGGAGCTGTTCACCGGGGTGGTGCCCATCCTGGTCGAGCTGGACGGCGACGTAAA
CGGCCACAAGTTCAGCGTGTCCGGCGAGGGCGAGGGCGATGCCACCTACGGCAAGCTGACCCTGAAGTTC
ATCTGCACCACCGGCAAGCTGCCCGTGCCCTGGCCCACCCTCGTGACCACCCTGACCTACGGCGTGCAGT
GCTTCAGCCGCTACCCCGACCACATGAAGCAGCACGACTTCTTCAAGTCCGCCATGCCCGAAGGCTACGT
CCAGGAGCGCACCATCTTCTTCAAGGACGACGGCAACTACAAGACCCGCGCCGAGGTGAAGTTCGAGGGC
GACACCCTGGTGAACCGCATCGAGCTGAAGGGCATCGACTTCAAGGAGGACGGCAACATCCTGGGGCACA
AGCTGGAGTACAACTACAACAGCCACAACGTCTATATCATGGCCGACAAGCAGAAGAACGGCATCAAGGT
GAACTTCAAGATCCGCCACAACATCGAGGACGGCAGCGTGCAGCTCGCCGACCACTACCAGCAGAACACC
CCCATCGGCGACGGCCCCGTGCTGCTGCCCGACAACCACTACCTGAGCACCCAGTCCGCCCTGAGCAAAG
ACCCCAACGAGAAGCGCGATCACATGGTCCTGCTGGAGTTCGTGACCGCCGCCGGGATCACTCTCGGCAT
GGACGAGCTGTACAAGTAAAGCGGCCGCGACTCTAGATCATAATCAGCCATACCACATTTGTAGAGGTTT
TACTTGCTTTAAAAAACCTCCCACACCTCCCCCTGAACCTGAAACATAAAATGAATGCAATTGTTGTTGT
TAACTTGTTTATTGCAGCTTATAATGGTTACAAATAAAGCAATAGCATCACAAATTTCACAAATAAAGCA
TTTTTTTCACTGCATTCTAGTTGTGGTTTGTCCAAACTCATCAATGTATCTTAAGGCGTAAATTGTAAGC
GTTAATATTTTGTTAAAATTCGCGTTAAATTTTTGTTAAATCAGCTCATTTTTTAACCAATAGGCCGAAA
TCGGCAAAATCCCTTATAAATCAAAAGAATAGACCGAGATAGGGT
[37 nt withheld, positions 3266-3302]
AAAGAACGTGGACTCCAACGTCAAAGG
[49 nt withheld, positions 3330-3378]
T
[91 nt withheld, positions 3380-3470]
G
[124 nt withheld, positions 3472-3595]
CAGGTGGCACTTTTCGGGGAAATGTGCGCGGAACCCCTATTTGTTTATTTTTCTAAATACATTCAAATAT
GTATCCGCTCATGAGACAATAACCCTGATAAATGCTTCAATAATATTGAAAAAGGAAGAGTCCTGAGGCG
GAAAGAACCAGCTGTGGAATGTGTGTCAGTTAGGGTGTGGAAAGTCCCCAGGCTCCCCAGCAGGCAGAAG
TATGCAAAGCATGCATCTCAATTAGTCAGCAACCAGGTGTGGAAAGTCCCCAGGCTCCCCAGCAGGCAGA
AGTATGCAAAGCATGCATCTCAATTAGTCAGCAACCATAGTCCCGCCCCTAACTCCGCCCATCCCGCCCC
TAACTCCGCCCAGTTCCGCCCATTCTCCGCCCCATGGCTGACTAATTTTTTTTATTTATGCAGAGGCCGA
GGCCGCCTCGGCCTCTGAGCTATTCCAGAAGTAGTGAGGAGGCTTTTTTGGAGGCCTAGGCTTTTGCAAA
GATCGATCAAGAGACAGGATGAGGATCGTTTCGCATGATTGAACAAGATGGATTGCACGCAGGTTCTCCG
GCCGCTTGGGTGGAGAGGCTATTCGGCTATGACTGGGCACAACAGACAATCGGCTGCTCTGATGCCGCCG
TGTTCCGGCTGTCAGCGCAGGGGCGCCCGGTTCTTTTTGTCAAGACCGACCTGTCCGGTGCCCTGAATGA
ACTGCAAGACGAGGCAGCGCGGCTATCGTGGCTGGCCACGACGGGCGTTCCTTGCGCAGCTGTGCTCGAC
GTTGTCACTGAAGCGGGAAGGGACTGGCTGCTATTGGGCGAAGTGCCGGGGCAGGATCTCCTGTCATCTC
ACCTTGCTCCTGCCGAGAAAGTATCCATCATGGCTGATGCAATGCGGCGGCTGCATACGCTTGATCCGGC
TACCTGCCCATTCGACCACCAAGCGAAACATCGCATCGAGCGAGCACGTACTCGGATGGAAGCCGGTCTT
GTCGATCAGGATGATCTGGACGAAGAGCATCAGGGGCTCGCGCCAGCCGAACTGTTCGCCAGGCTCAAGG
CGAGCATGCCCGACGGCGAGGATCTCGTCGTGACCCATGGCGATGCCTGCTTGCCGAATATCATGGTGGA
AAATGGCCGCTTTTCTGGATTCATCGACTGTGGCCGGCTGGGTGTGGCGGACCGCTATCAGGACATAGCG
TTGGCTACCCGTGATATTGCTGAAGAGCTTGGCGGCGAATGGGCTGACCGCTTCCTCGTGCTTTACGGTA
TCGCCGCTCCCGATTCGCAGCGCATCGCCTTCTATCGCCTTCTTGACGAGTTCTTCTGAGCGGGACTCTG
GGGTTCGAAATGACCGACCAAGCGACGCCCAACCTGCCATCACGAGATTTCGATTCCACCGCCGCCTTCT
ATGAAAGGTTGGGCTTCGGAATCGTTTTCCGGGACGCCGGCTGGATGATCCTCCAGCGCGGGGATCTCAT
GCTGGAGTTCTTCGCCCACCCTAGGGGGAGGCTAACTGAAACACGGAAGGAGACAATACCGGAAGGAACC
CGCGCTATGACGGCAATAAAAAGACAGAATAAAACGCACGGTGTTGGGTCGTTTGTTCATAAACGCGGGG
TTCGGTCCCAGGGCTGGCACTCTGTCGATACCCCACCGAGACCCCATTGGGGCCAATACGCCCGCGTTTC
TTCCTTTTCCCCACCCCACCCCCCAAGTTCGGGTGAAGGCCCAGGGCTCGCAGCCAACGTCGGGGCGGCA
GGCCCTGCCATAGCCTCAGGTTACTCATATATACTTTAGATTGATTTAAAACTTCATTTTTAATTTAAAA
GGATCTAGGTGAAGATCCTTTTTGATAATCTCATGACCAAAATCCCTTAACGTGAGTTTTCGTTCCACTG
AGCGTCAGACCCCGTAGAAAAGATCAAAGGATCTTC
